>Addgene plasmid #215584 | pGAL4-DBD-HOXD4-AroPLUS_PATCHED | addgene full sequence | sequence record 443025 | Addgene NGS Result
CTTGGTCTGACAGTTACCAATGCTTAATCAGTGAGGCACCTATCTCAGCGATCTGTCTATTTCGTTCATC
CATAGTTGCCTGACTTCCCGTCGTGTAGATAACTACGATACGGGAGGGCTTACCATCTGGCCCCAGTGCT
GCAATGATACCGCGAGACCCACGCTCACCGGCTCCAGATTTATCAGCAATAAACCAGCCAGCCGGAAGGG
CCGAGCGCAGAAGTGGTCCTGCAACTTTATCCGCCTCCATCCAGTCTATTAATTGTTGCCGGGAAGCTAG
AGTAAGTAGTTCGCCAGTTAATAGTTTGCGCAACGTTGTTGCCATTGCTACAGGCATCGTGGTGTCACGC
TCGTCGTTTGGTATGGCTTCATTCAGCTCCGGTTCCCAACGATCAAGGCGAGTTACATGATCCCCCATGT
TGTGCAAAAAAGCGGTTAGCTCCTTCGGTCCTCCGATCGTTGTCAGAAGTAAGTTGGCCGCAGTGTTATC
ACTCATGGTTATGGCAGCACTGCATAATTCTCTTACTGTCATGCCATCCGTAAGATGCTTTTCTGTGACT
GGTGAGTACTCAACCAAGTCATTCTGAGAATAGTGTATGCGGCGACCGAGTTGCTCTTGCCCGGCGTCAA
TACGGGATAATACCGCGCCACATAGCAGAACTTTAAAAGTGCTCATCATTGGAAAACGTTCTTCGGGGCG
AAAACTCTCAAGGATCTTACCGCTGTTGAGATCCAGTTCGATGTAACCCACTCGTGCACCCAACTGATCT
TCAGCATCTTTTACTTTCACCAGCGTTTCTGGGTGAGCAAAAACAGGAAGGCAAAATGCCGCAAAAAAGG
GAATAAGGGCGACACGGAAATGTTGAATACTCATACTCTTCCTTTTTCAATATTATTGAAGCATTTATCA
GGGTTATTGTCTCATGAGCGGATACATATTTGAATGTATTTAGAAAAATAAACAAATAGGGGTTCCGCGC
ACATTTCCCCGAAAAGTGCCACCTGACGTCGACGGATCGGGAGATCTCCCGATCCCCTATGGTGCACTCT
CAGTACAATCTGCTCTGATGCCGCATAGTTAAGCCAGTATCTGCTCCCTGCTTGTGTGTTGGAGGTCGCT
GAGTAGTGCGCGAGCAAAATTTAAGCTACAACAAGGCAAGGCTTGACCGACAATTGCATGAAGAATCTGC
TTAGGGTTAGGCGTTTTGCGCTGCTTCGCGATGTACGGGCCAGATATACGCGTTGACATTGATTATTGAC
TAGTTATTAATAGTAATCAATTACGGGGTCATTAGTTCATAGCCCATATATGGAGTTCCGCGTTACATAA
CTTACGGTAAATGGCCCGCCTGGCTGACCGCCCAACGACCCCCGCCCATTGACGTCAATAATGACGTATG
TTCCCATAGTAACGCCAATAGGGACTTTCCATTGACGTCAATGGGTGGAGTATTTACGGTAAACTGCCCA
CTTGGCAGTACATCAAGTGTATCATATGCCAAGTACGCCCCCTATTGACGTCAATGACGGTAAATGGCCC
GCCTGGCATTATGCCCAGTACATGACCTTATGGGACTTTCCTACTTGGCAGTACATCTACGTATTAGTCA
TCGCTATTACCATGGTGATGCGGTTTTGGCAGTACATCAATGGGCGTGGATAGCGGTTTGACTCACGGGG
ATTTCCAAGTCTCCACCCCATTGACGTCAATGGGAGTTTGTTTTGGCACCAAAATCAACGGGACTTTCCA
AAATGTCGTAACAACTCCGCCCCATTGACGCAAATGGGCGGTAGGCGTGTACGGTGGGAGGTCTATATAA
GCAGAGCTCTCTGGCTAACTAGAGAACCCACTGCTTACTGGCTTATCGAAATTAATACGACTCACTATAG
GGAGACCCAAGCTTGGTACCGAGCTCGGATCCACTAGTAACGGCCGCCAGTGTGCTGGAATTCATGAAGC
TACTGTCTTCTATCGAACAAGCATGCGATATTTGCCGACTTAAAAAGCTCAAGTGCTCCAAAGAAAAACC
GAAGTGCGCCAAGTGTCTGAAGAACAACTGGGAGTGTCGCTACTCTCCCAAAACCAAAAGGTCTCCGCTG
ACTAGGGCACATCTGACAGAAGTGGAATCAAGGCTAGAAAGACTGGAACAGCTATTTCTACTGATTTTTC
CTCGAGAAGACCTTGACATGATTTTGAAAATGGATTCTTTACAGGATATAAAAGCATTGTTAACAGGATT
ATTTGTACAAGATAATGTGAATAAAGATGCCGTCACAGATAGATTGGCTTCAGTGGAGACTGATATGCCT
CTAACATTGAGACAGCATAGAATAAGTGCGACATCATCATCGGAAGAGAGTAGTAACAAAGGTCAAAGAC
AGTTGACTGTATCGGCGATCATGGTTATGAGCAGTTACATGGTCAATAGCAAATACGTCGATCCTAAATT
TTATCCACCTTGTGAAGAATATCTCCAAGGCGGATATTACCTTGGAGAACAAGGAGCAGATTATTATGGT
GGCGGAGCCCAAGGAGCGGATTTTCAACCACCCGGACTGTATTACCCTCGACCAGATTTTGGCGAACAAC
CATTTTATGGTGGGTCCGGTCCTGGCGGTAGCGCTCTCCCCGCTAGGCATGGGCAGGAACCTGGGCCAGG
CGGACATTACTATGCTGCCCCTGGTGAACCTTGTCCTCCGCCCGCCCCACCACCACCTCTTCCAGGGGCT
AGGGCATATTATTCACAATCAGATCCGAAACCCCCATCTGGCACCGCCAAACAACCAGCGGTAGTGTACT
ATCCTTGGATGAAGAAAGTATGAGTCTAGAGGGCCCTATTCTATAGTGTCACCTAAATGCTAGAGCTCGC
TGATCAGCCTCGACTGTGCCTTCTAGTTGCCAGCCATCTGTTGTTTGCCCCTCCCCCGTGCCTTCCTTGA
CCCTGGAAGGTGCCACTCCCACTGTCCTTTCCTAATAAAATGAGGAAATTGCATCGCATTGTCTGAGTAG
GTGTCATTCTATTCTGGGGGGTGGGGTGGGGCAGGACAGCAAGGGGGAGGATTGGGAAGACAATAGCAGG
CATGCTGGGGATGCGGTGGGCTCTATGGCTTCTGAGGCGGAAAGAACCAGCTGGGGCTCTAGGGGGTATC
CCC
[124 nt withheld, positions 3154-3277]
C
[91 nt withheld, positions 3279-3369]
A
[49 nt withheld, positions 3371-3419]
CCTTTGACGTTGGAGTCCACGTTCTTT
[37 nt withheld, positions 3447-3483]
ACCCTATCTCGGTCTATTCTTTTGATTTATAAGGGATTTTGCCGATTTCGGCCTATTGGTTAAAAAATGA
GCTGATTTAACAAAAATTTAACGCGAATTAATTCTGTGGAATGTGTGTCAGTTAGGGTGTGGAAAGTCCC
CAGGCTCCCCAGCAGGCAGAAGTATGCAAAGCATGCATCTCAATTAGTCAGCAACCAGGTGTGGAAAGTC
CCCAGGCTCCCCAGCAGGCAGAAGTATGCAAAGCATGCATCTCAATTAGTCAGCAACCATAGTCCCGCCC
CTAACTCCGCCCATCCCGCCCCTAACTCCGCCCAGTTCCGCCCATTCTCCGCCCCATGGCTGACTAATTT
TTTTTATTTATGCAGAGGCCGAGGCCGCCTCTGCCTCTGAGCTATTCCAGAAGTAGTGAGGAGGCTTTTT
TGGAGGCCTAGGCTTTTGCAAAAAGCTCCCGGGAGCTTGTATATCCATTTTCGGATCTGATCAAGAGACA
GGATGAGGATCGTTTCGCATGATTGAACAAGATGGATTGCACGCAGGTTCTCCGGCCGCTTGGGTGGAGA
GGCTATTCGGCTATGACTGGGCACAACAGACAATCGGCTGCTCTGATGCCGCCGTGTTCCGGCTGTCAGC
GCAGGGGCGCCCGGTTCTTTTTGTCAAGACCGACCTGTCCGGTGCCCTGAATGAACTGCAGGACGAGGCA
GCGCGGCTATCGTGGCTGGCCACGACGGGCGTTCCTTGCGCAGCTGTGCTCGACGTTGTCACTGAAGCGG
GAAGGGACTGGCTGCTATTGGGCGAAGTGCCGGGGCAGGATCTCCTGTCATCTCACCTTGCTCCTGCCGA
GAAAGTATCCATCATGGCTGATGCAATGCGGCGGCTGCATACGCTTGATCCGGCTACCTGCCCATTCGAC
CACCAAGCGAAACATCGCATCGAGCGAGCACGTACTCGGATGGAAGCCGGTCTTGTCGATCAGGATGATC
TGGACGAAGAGCATCAGGGGCTCGCGCCAGCCGAACTGTTCGCCAGGCTCAAGGCGCGCATGCCCGACGG
CGAGGATCTCGTCGTGACCCATGGCGATGCCTGCTTGCCGAATATCATGGTGGAAAATGGCCGCTTTTCT
GGATTCATCGACTGTGGCCGGCTGGGTGTGGCGGACCGCTATCAGGACATAGCGTTGGCTACCCGTGATA
TTGCTGAAGAGCTTGGCGGCGAATGGGCTGACCGCTTCCTCGTGCTTTACGGTATCGCCGCTCCCGATTC
GCAGCGCATCGCCTTCTATCGCCTTCTTGACGAGTTCTTCTGAGCGGGACTCTGGGGTTCGAAATGACCG
ACCAAGCGACGCCCAACCTGCCATCACGAGATTTCGATTCCACCGCCGCCTTCTATGAAAGGTTGGGCTT
CGGAATCGTTTTCCGGGACGCCGGCTGGATGATCCTCCAGCGCGGGGATCTCATGCTGGAGTTCTTCGCC
CACCCCAACTTGTTTATTGCAGCTTATAATGGTTACAAATAAAGCAATAGCATCACAAATTTCACAAATA
AAGCATTTTTTTCACTGCATTCTAGTTGTGGTTTGTCCAAACTCATCAATGTATCTTATCATGTCTGTAT
ACCGTCGACCTCTAGCTAGAGCTTGGCGTAATCATGGTCATAGCTGTTTCCTGTGTGAAATTGTTATCCG
CTCACAATTCCACACAACATACGAGCCGGAAGCATAAAGTGTAAAGCCTGGGGTGCCTAATGAGTGAGCT
AACTCACATTAATTGCGTTGCGCTCACTGCCCGCTTTCCAGTCGGGAAACCTGTCGTGCCAGCTGCATTA
ATGAATCGGCCAACGCGCGGGGAGAGGCGGTTTGCGTATTGGGCGCTCTTCCGCTTCCTCGCTCACTGAC
TCGCTGCGCTCGGTCGTTCGGCTGCGGCGAGCGGTATCAGCTCACTCAAAGGCGGTAATACGGTTATCCA
CAGAATCAGGGGATAACGCAGGAAAGAACATGTGAGCAAAAGGCCAGCAAAAGGCCAGGAACCGTAAAAA
GGCCGCGTTGCTGGCGTTTTTCCATAGGCTCCGCCCCCCTGACGAGCATCACAAAAATCGACGCTCAAGT
CAGAGGTGGCGAAACCCGACAGGACTATAAAGATACCAGGCGTTTCCCCCTGGAAGCTCCCTCGTGCGCT
CTCCTGTTCCGACCCTGCCGCTTACCGGATACCTGTCCGCCTTTCTCCCTTCGGGAAGCGTGGCGCTTTC
TCATAGCTCACGCTGTAGGTATCTCAGTTCGGTGTAGGTCGTTCGCTCCAAGCTGGGCTGTGTGCACGAA
CCCCCCGTTCAGCCCGACCGCTGCGCCTTATCCGGTAACTATCGTCTTGAGTCCAACCCGGTAAGACACG
ACTTATCGCCACTGGCAGCAGCCACTGGTAACAGGATTAGCAGAGCGAGGTATGTAGGCGGTGCTACAGA
GTTCTTGAAGTGGTGGCCTAACTACGGCTACACTAGAAGAACAGTATTTGGTATCTGCGCTCTGCTGAAG
CCAGTTACCTTCGGAAAAAGAGTTGGTAGCTCTTGATCCGGCAAACAAACCACCGCTGGTAGCGGTGGTT
TTTTTGTTTGCAAGCAGCAGATTACGCGCAGAAAAAAAGGATCTCAAGAAGATCCTTTGATCTTTTCTAC
GGGGTCTGACGCTCAGTGGAACGAAAACTCACGTTAAGGGATTTTGGTCATGAGATTATCAAAAAGGATC
TTCACCTAGATCCTTTTAAATTAAAAATGAAGTTTTAAATCAATCTAAAGTATATATGAGTAAA
Features (pLannotate 1.2.2; 22 found; start..end, strand, type, name):
     14..874     -  CDS            AmpR: β-lactamase; bla; confers resistance to ampicillin, carbenicillin, and related antibiotics
    875..979     -  promoter       AmpR promoter: bla
   1038..1090    -  misc_feature   bom (fragment): basis of mobility region from pBR322
   1245..1624    +  enhancer       CMV enhancer: human cytomegalovirus immediate early enhancer
   1625..1828    +  promoter       CMV promoter: human cytomegalovirus (CMV) immediate early promoter
   1824..1857    +  LTR            5' LTR (truncated) (fragment): truncated 5' long terminal repeat (LTR) from HIV-1
   1873..1891    +  promoter       T7 promoter: promoter for bacteriophage T7 RNA polymerase
   1954..2394    +  CDS            GAL4 DNA binding domain: DNA binding domain of the GAL4 transcriptional activator; Saccharomyces cerevisiae GAL4 (truncated)
   2401..2820    +  CDS            HOXD4 (fragment): HXD4_HUMAN - Also known as HOX4B. Experimental evidence at protein level: Swiss-Prot protein existence level 1. Sequence-specific transcription factor which is part of a developmental regulatory system that provides cells with specific positional identities on the anterior-posterior axis. From Homo sapiens (Human).
   2840..2858    -  promoter       SP6 promoter: promoter for bacteriophage SP6 RNA polymerase
   2884..3108    +  polyA_signal   bGH poly(A) signal: bovine growth hormone polyadenylation signal
   3112..3133    +  promoter       SV40 promoter (fragment): SV40 enhancer and early promoter
   3154..3582    +  rep_origin     f1 ori (sequence partly withheld): f1 bacteriophage origin of replication; arrow indicates direction of (+) strand synthesis
   3596..3925    +  promoter       SV40 promoter: SV40 enhancer and early promoter
   3992..4783    +  CDS            neo: KKA2_KLEPN - Also known as kan, nptII. Experimental evidence at protein level: Swiss-Prot protein existence level 1. Resistance to kanamycin, neomycin, paromomycin, ribostamycin, butirosin and gentamicin B. From Klebsiella pneumoniae.
   4807..4965    +  CDS            ble (fragment): BLE_KLEPN - Experimental evidence at protein level: Swiss-Prot protein existence level 1. Binding protein with a strong affinity to the bleomycin family of antibiotics. Binds to CL990; an antimitotic-antibiotic compound. From Klebsiella pneumoniae.
   4960..5081    +  polyA_signal   SV40 poly(A) signal: SV40 polyadenylation signal
   5154..5170    -  protein_bind   lac operator: The lac repressor binds to the lac operator to inhibit transcription in E. coli. This inhibition can be relieved by adding lactose or isopropyl-β-D-thiogalactopyranoside (IPTG). lac repressor encoded by lacI
   5178..5208    -  promoter       lac promoter: promoter for the E. coli lac operon
   5223..5244    -  protein_bind   CAP binding site: CAP binding activates transcription in the presence of cAMP. E. coli catabolite activator protein
   5257..5349    -  CDS            lacI (fragment): lac repressor; lacI; The lac repressor binds to the lac operator to inhibit transcription in E. coli. This inhibition can be relieved by adding lactose or isopropyl-β-D-thiogalactopyranoside (IPTG).
   5532..6120    -  rep_origin     ori: high-copy-number ColE1/pMB1/pBR322/pUC origin of replication
