[The description below was written by a language model from this plasmid's Addgene catalogue record and pLannotate feature annotations shown in this document.]
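Description:
pGAL4-DBD-HOXD4-AroPLUS_PATCHED is a 6,277-nt mammalian expression plasmid built on the pGAL4-DBD-MCS backbone. It overexpresses a fusion of the yeast GAL4 DNA-binding domain with a variant segment of human HOXD4. It is maintained in E. coli as a high-copy plasmid through a ColE1/pUC-type origin and is selected with ampicillin via the β-lactamase gene and its native promoter. An f1 origin is also present. A separate SV40 early promoter drives a neomycin phosphotransferase cassette ending in an SV40 poly(A) signal, which would allow G418 selection of transfected mammalian cells. The remaining annotations (lac promoter/operator, CAP site, and lacI, ble, bom and HIV-1 LTR fragments) are short backbone remnants or partial matches with no evident functional role.

The expression unit uses the CMV immediate-early enhancer and promoter. These are followed by the truncated GAL4 DNA-binding domain and, almost directly downstream, a roughly 420-bp HOXD4 segment inserted by Gibson cloning, with a bGH polyadenylation signal terminating the transcript. T7 and SP6 promoters flank the coding region. The feature table marks HOXD4 as a fragment, so only part of the protein is fused rather than the full-length factor. The record does not define the "AroPLUS PATCHED" changes. The name suggests an engineered variant with altered aromatic residue content or arrangement, but this cannot be confirmed from the fields given.

GAL4-DBD fusions of this kind tether a candidate region to UAS sites so that its transcriptional activity can be measured with a co-transfected reporter. That use fits the associated study of an activity-specificity trade-off in human transcription factors.
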