Addgene plasmid #215584: pGAL4-DBD-HOXD4-AroPLUS_PATCHED
Purpose: For overexpression of Gal4-DBD HOXD4 AroPLUS PATCHED
Depositing lab: Denes Hnisz. Depositing organization: Max Planck Institute for Molecular Genetics. Publication: An activity-specificity trade-off encoded in human transcription factors. Naderi J, Magalhaes AP, Kibar G, Stik G, Zhang Y, Mackowiak SD, Wieler HM, Rossi F, Buschow R, Christou-Kent M, Alcoverro-Bertran M, Graf T, Vingron M, Hnisz D. Nat Cell Biol. 2024 Aug;26(8):1309-1321. doi: 10.1038/s41556-024-01411-0. Epub 2024 Jul 5. PubMed 38969762.
Backbone
  Vector backbone: pGAL4-DBD-MCS
  Vector type: Mammalian Expression
Growth in bacteria
  Bacterial resistance: Ampicillin, 100 μg/mL
  Growth temperature: 37°C
  Growth strain: DH5alpha
  Copy number: High Copy
Gene/Insert
  Gene/Insert name: HOXD4 AroPLUS PATCHED
  Species: H. sapiens (human)
  Entrez Gene: HOXD4 (a.k.a. HHO.C13, HOX-5.1, HOX4, HOX4B, Hox-4.2)
  Cloning method: Gibson Cloning
Terms and licenses: Academic/Nonprofit Terms; Industry Terms: Not Available to Industry
How to cite: pGAL4-DBD-HOXD4-AroPLUS_PATCHED was a gift from Denes Hnisz (Addgene plasmid # 215584 ; http://n2t.net/addgene:215584 ; RRID:Addgene_215584)
